Addgene plasmid #154294: pLenti PGK FKBP12(F36V)-OGT (Neo)
Purpose: Lentiviral vector encoding FKBP12(F36V)-2xHA-OGT (Neomycin resistant) off PGK promoter
Depositing lab: Suzanne Walker. Depositing organization: Harvard Medical School. Publication: Mammalian cell proliferation requires noncatalytic functions of O-GlcNAc transferase. Levine ZG, Potter SC, Joiner CM, Fei GQ, Nabet B, Sonnett M, Zachara NE, Gray NS, Paulo JA, Walker S. Proc Natl Acad Sci U S A. 2021 Jan 26;118(4). pii: 2016778118. doi: 10.1073/pnas.2016778118. PubMed 33419956.
Backbone
  Vector backbone: pLenti PGK Neo (DEST)
  Backbone manufacturer: Campeau et al.
  Backbone size w/o insert (bp): 8000
  Total vector size (bp): 11717
  Vector type: Mammalian Expression, Lentiviral
  Selectable markers: Neomycin (select with G418)
Growth in bacteria
  Bacterial resistance: Ampicillin, 100 μg/mL
  Growth temperature: 30°C
  Growth strain: NEB Stable
  Copy number: High Copy
Gene/Insert
  Gene/Insert name: O-GlcNAc Transferase (alt name: OGT)
  Species: H. sapiens (human)
  Insert size (bp): 3599
  GenBank ID: NM_181673.3
  Entrez Gene: OGT (a.k.a. HINCUT-1, HRNT1, MRX106, O-GLCNAC, OGT1, XLID106)
  Promoter: PGK
  Tag / fusion protein: FKBP12(F36V) (N terminal on insert); 2x HA (N terminal on insert)
  Cloning method: Gateway Cloning
  Sequencing primers: 5′ GTGTTCCGCATTCTGCAAG; 3′ CATAGCGTAAAAGGAGCAACA
Terms and licenses: Academic/Nonprofit Terms; Industry Terms: Not Available to Industry
Depositor comments: Please visit https://doi.org/10.1101/2020.10.22.351288 for bioRxiv preprint.
How to cite: pLenti PGK FKBP12(F36V)-OGT (Neo) was a gift from Suzanne Walker (Addgene plasmid # 154294 ; http://n2t.net/addgene:154294 ; RRID:Addgene_154294)
