[The description below was written by a language model from this plasmid's Addgene catalogue record and pLannotate feature annotations shown in this document.]
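Description:
pLenti PGK FKBP12(F36V)-OGT (Neo) is a lentiviral mammalian expression plasmid of about 11.7 kb, made by Gateway recombination into the pLenti PGK Neo (DEST) backbone. In bacteria it is maintained through a high-copy ColE1/pUC-type origin and selected with ampicillin via β-lactamase. An f1 origin, an SV40 origin and remnants of lac/lacZα and T3/T7 promoter sequences are also carried in the backbone. The viral portion has a third-generation layout: an RSV promoter fused to a truncated HIV-1 5' LTR drives the genomic RNA, followed by the Ψ packaging signal with a gag fragment, the RRE for Rev-dependent nuclear export, and the cPPT/CTS. It ends in a ΔU3 self-inactivating 3' LTR and an SV40 polyadenylation signal.

Between the LTRs, a human PGK promoter drives human O-GlcNAc transferase (OGT) fused at its N terminus to FKBP12(F36V) and a 2xHA epitope tag. The HA tag is recorded in the catalogue fields but is not annotated separately, and the automated annotation matched the OGT reading frame to the rat orthologue, whereas the record gives the species as human. attB sites left by Gateway cloning flank the fusion, with an additional attB1 between the FKBP and OGT segments. A WPRE downstream enhances transcript expression, and a second, mouse PGK promoter drives NeoR for G418 selection of transduced cells. FKBP12(F36V) binds synthetic ligands that do not bind wild-type FKBP, so it is generally used as a ligand-dependent degradation tag. The construct therefore suits stable expression of a tagged, chemically controllable OGT, consistent with the associated study of OGT functions in mammalian cell proliferation. The two sequence records, depositor and NGS, differ by only a few bases and agree on the features.
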