Features (pLannotate 1.2.2; 32 found; start..end, strand, type, name):
     27..131     +  promoter       AmpR promoter: bla
    132..992     +  CDS            AmpR: β-lactamase; bla; confers resistance to ampicillin, carbenicillin, and related antibiotics
   1163..1751    +  rep_origin     ori: high-copy-number ColE1/pMB1/pBR322/pUC origin of replication
   1934..2026    +  CDS            lacI (fragment): lac repressor; lacI; The lac repressor binds to the lac operator to inhibit transcription in E. coli. This inhibition can be relieved by adding lactose or isopropyl-β-D-thiogalactopyranoside (IPTG).
   2039..2060    +  protein_bind   CAP binding site: CAP binding activates transcription in the presence of cAMP. E. coli catabolite activator protein
   2075..2105    +  promoter       lac promoter: promoter for the E. coli lac operon
   2109..2131    +  protein_bind   lac operator (fragment): The lac repressor binds to the lac operator to inhibit transcription in E. coli. This inhibition can be relieved by adding lactose or isopropyl-β-D-thiogalactopyranoside (IPTG). lac repressor encoded by lacI
   2174..2192    +  promoter       T3 promoter: promoter for bacteriophage T3 RNA polymerase
   2220..2441    +  promoter       RSV promoter: Rous sarcoma virus enhancer/promoter
   2448..2628    +  LTR            5' LTR (truncated): truncated 5' long terminal repeat (LTR) from HIV-1
   2672..2797    +  misc_feature   HIV-1 Ψ: packaging signal of human immunodeficiency virus type 1
   2781..3144    +  CDS            HIV-1 gag (fragment): gag protein from human immunodeficiency virus 1; gag
   3239..3575    +  ncRNA          RRE: Accession: RF00036 - HIV Rev response element
   3900..4000    +  CDS            Rev (fragment): human immunodeficiency virus 1 (HIV-1) Rev protein; rev; enhances nuclear export of unspliced and incompletely spliced viral mRNAs
   4019..4136    +  misc_feature   cPPT/CTS: central polypurine tract and central termination sequence of HIV-1
   4156..4179    -  misc_feature   MCS (fragment): pBluescript multiple cloning site
   4183..4693    +  promoter       hPGK promoter: human phosphoglycerate kinase 1 promoter
   4746..4770    +  protein_bind   attB1: mutant version of attB; recombination site for the Gateway® BP reaction BP Clonase™
   4801..5124    +  CDS            FKBP-V: F36V mutant of FK506-binding protein FKBP12 binds synthetic ligands that do not bind wild-type FKBP
   5203..5227    +  protein_bind   attB1: mutant version of attB; recombination site for the Gateway® BP reaction BP Clonase™
   5230..8334    +  CDS            Ogt: OGT1_RAT - Experimental evidence at protein level: Swiss-Prot protein existence level 1. Catalyzes the transfer of a single N-acetylglucosamine from UDP-GlcNAc to a serine or threonine residue in cytoplasmic and nuclear proteins resulting in their modification with a beta-linked N- acetylglucosamine (O-GlcNAc) (PubMed:24995978, PubMed:10542233). Has 3 distinct KM values for UDP-GlcNAc; GlcNAc concentration modulates its affinity for different substrates (PubMed:10542233). Glycosylates a large and diverse number of proteins including histone H2B, AKT1, EZH2, PFKL, KMT2E/MLL5, MAPT/TAU and HCFC1
   8368..8388    -  protein_bind   attB2: mutant version of attB; core recombination site for the Gateway® BP reaction BP Clonase™
   8420..9008    +  misc_feature   WPRE: woodchuck hepatitis virus posttranscriptional regulatory element
   9051..9550    +  promoter       PGK promoter: mouse phosphoglycerate kinase 1 promoter
   9564..10367   +  CDS            NeoR/KanR: aminoglycoside phosphotransferase from Tn5; aph(3')-II (or nptII); confers resistance to neomycin, kanamycin, and G418 (Geneticin®)
  10388..10456   +  CDS            nef (fragment): NEF_HV1Z2 - Experimental evidence at protein level: Swiss-Prot protein existence level 1. Extracellular Nef protein targets CD4(+) T-lymphocytes for apoptosis by interacting with CXCR4 surface receptors. From Human immunodeficiency virus type 1 group M subtype D (isolate Z2/CDC-Z34) (HIV-1).
  10458..10691   +  LTR            3' LTR (ΔU3): self-inactivating 3' long terminal repeat (LTR) from HIV-1
  10763..10884   +  polyA_signal   SV40 poly(A) signal: SV40 polyadenylation signal
  10903..11038   +  rep_origin     SV40 ori: SV40 origin of replication
  11071..11089   -  promoter       T7 promoter: promoter for bacteriophage T7 RNA polymerase
  11097..11252   +  CDS            lacZα (fragment): LacZα fragment of β-galactosidase; lacZ fragment
  11260..11715   +  rep_origin     f1 ori (sequence partly withheld): f1 bacteriophage origin of replication; arrow indicates direction of (+) strand synthesis
>Addgene plasmid #154294 | pLenti PGK FKBP12(F36V)-OGT (Neo) | depositor full sequence | sequence record 298565 | pLenti PGK FKBP12(F36V)-OGT (Neo) sequence 11717 bps
CAGGTGGCACTTTTCGGGGAAATGTGCGCGGAACCCCTATTTGTTTATTTTTCTAAATACATTCAAATAT
GTATCCGCTCATGAGACAATAACCCTGATAAATGCTTCAATAATATTGAAAAAGGAAGAGTATGAGTATT
CAACATTTCCGTGTCGCCCTTATTCCCTTTTTTGCGGCATTTTGCCTTCCTGTTTTTGCTCACCCAGAAA
CGCTGGTGAAAGTAAAAGATGCTGAAGATCAGTTGGGTGCACGAGTGGGTTACATCGAACTGGATCTCAA
CAGCGGTAAGATCCTTGAGAGTTTTCGCCCCGAAGAACGTTTTCCAATGATGAGCACTTTTAAAGTTCTG
CTATGTGGCGCGGTATTATCCCGTATTGACGCCGGGCAAGAGCAACTCGGTCGCCGCATACACTATTCTC
AGAATGACTTGGTTGAGTACTCACCAGTCACAGAAAAGCATCTTACGGATGGCATGACAGTAAGAGAATT
ATGCAGTGCTGCCATAACCATGAGTGATAACACTGCGGCCAACTTACTTCTGACAACGATCGGAGGACCG
AAGGAGCTAACCGCTTTTTTGCACAACATGGGGGATCATGTAACTCGCCTTGATCGTTGGGAACCGGAGC
TGAATGAAGCCATACCAAACGACGAGCGTGACACCACGATGCCTGTAGCAATGGCAACAACGTTGCGCAA
ACTATTAACTGGCGAACTACTTACTCTAGCTTCCCGGCAACAATTAATAGACTGGATGGAGGCGGATAAA
GTTGCAGGACCACTTCTGCGCTCGGCCCTTCCGGCTGGCTGGTTTATTGCTGATAAATCTGGAGCCGGTG
AGCGTGGGTCTCGCGGTATCATTGCAGCACTGGGGCCAGATGGTAAGCCCTCCCGTATCGTAGTTATCTA
CACGACGGGGAGTCAGGCAACTATGGATGAACGAAATAGACAGATCGCTGAGATAGGTGCCTCACTGATT
AAGCATTGGTAACTGTCAGACCAAGTTTACTCATATATACTTTAGATTGATTTAAAACTTCATTTTTAAT
TTAAAAGGATCTAGGTGAAGATCCTTTTTGATAATCTCATGACCAAAATCCCTTAACGTGAGTTTTCGTT
CCACTGAGCGTCAGACCCCGTAGAAAAGATCAAAGGATCTTCTTGAGATCCTTTTTTTCTGCGCGTAATC
TGCTGCTTGCAAACAAAAAAACCACCGCTACCAGCGGTGGTTTGTTTGCCGGATCAAGAGCTACCAACTC
TTTTTCCGAAGGTAACTGGCTTCAGCAGAGCGCAGATACCAAATACTGTCCTTCTAGTGTAGCCGTAGTT
AGGCCACCACTTCAAGAACTCTGTAGCACCGCCTACATACCTCGCTCTGCTAATCCTGTTACCAGTGGCT
GCTGCCAGTGGCGATAAGTCGTGTCTTACCGGGTTGGACTCAAGACGATAGTTACCGGATAAGGCGCAGC
GGTCGGGCTGAACGGGGGGTTCGTGCACACAGCCCAGCTTGGAGCGAACGACCTACACCGAACTGAGATA
CCTACAGCGTGAGCTATGAGAAAGCGCCACGCTTCCCGAAGGGAGAAAGGCGGACAGGTATCCGGTAAGC
GGCAGGGTCGGAACAGGAGAGCGCACGAGGGAGCTTCCAGGGGGAAACGCCTGGTATCTTTATAGTCCTG
TCGGGTTTCGCCACCTCTGACTTGAGCGTCGATTTTTGTGATGCTCGTCAGGGGGGCGGAGCCTATGGAA
AAACGCCAGCAACGCGGCCTTTTTACGGTTCCTGGCCTTTTGCTGGCCTTTTGCTCACATGTTCTTTCCT
GCGTTATCCCCTGATTCTGTGGATAACCGTATTACCGCCTTTGAGTGAGCTGATACCGCTCGCCGCAGCC
GAACGACCGAGCGCAGCGAGTCAGTGAGCGAGGAAGCGGAAGAGCGCCCAATACGCAAACCGCCTCTCCC
CGCGCGTTGGCCGATTCATTAATGCAGCTGGCACGACAGGTTTCCCGACTGGAAAGCGGGCAGTGAGCGC
AACGCAATTAATGTGAGTTAGCTCACTCATTAGGCACCCCAGGCTTTACACTTTATGCTTCCGGCTCGTA
TGTTGTGTGGAATTGTGAGCGGATAACAATTTCACACAGGAAACAGCTATGACCATGATTACGCCAAGCG
CGCAATTAACCCTCACTAAAGGGAACAAAAGCTGGAGCTGCAAGCTTAATGTAGTCTTATGCAATACTCT
TGTAGTCTTGCAACATGGTAACGATGAGTTAGCAACATGCCTTACAAGGAGAGAAAAAGCACCGTGCATG
CCGATTGGTGGAAGTAAGGTGGTACGATCGTGCCTTATTAGGAAGGCAACAGACGGGTCTGACATGGATT
GGACGAACCACTGAATTGCCGCATTGCAGAGATATTGTATTTAAGTGCCTAGCTCGATACAATAAACGGG
TCTCTCTGGTTAGACCAGATCTGAGCCTGGGAGCTCTCTGGCTAACTAGGGAACCCACTGCTTAAGCCTC
AATAAAGCTTGCCTTGAGTGCTTCAAGTAGTGTGTGCCCGTCTGTTGTGTGACTCTGGTAACTAGAGATC
CCTCAGACCCTTTTAGTCAGTGTGGAAAATCTCTAGCAGTGGCGCCCGAACAGGGACCTGAAAGCGAAAG
GGAAACCAGAGCTCTCTCGACGCAGGACTCGGCTTGCTGAAGCGCGCACGGCAAGAGGCGAGGGGCGGCG
ACTGGTGAGTACGCCAAAAATTTTGACTAGCGGAGGCTAGAAGGAGAGAGATGGGTGCGAGAGCGTCAGT
ATTAAGCGGGGGAGAATTAGATCGCGATGGGAAAAAATTCGGTTAAGGCCAGGGGGAAAGAAAAAATATA
AATTAAAACATATAGTATGGGCAAGCAGGGAGCTAGAACGATTCGCAGTTAATCCTGGCCTGTTAGAAAC
ATCAGAAGGCTGTAGACAAATACTGGGACAGCTACAACCATCCCTTCAGACAGGATCAGAAGAACTTAGA
TCATTATATAATACAGTAGCAACCCTCTATTGTGTGCATCAAAGGATAGAGATAAAAGACACCAAGGAAG
CTTTAGACAAGATAGAGGAAGAGCAAAACAAAAGTAAGACCACCGCACAGCAAGCGGCCGCTGATCTTCA
GACCTGGAGGAGGAGATATGAGGGACAATTGGAGAAGTGAATTATATAAATATAAAGTAGTAAAAATTGA
ACCATTAGGAGTAGCACCCACCAAGGCAAAGAGAAGAGTGGTGCAGAGAGAAAAAAGAGCAGTGGGAATA
GGAGCTTTGTTCCTTGGGTTCTTGGGAGCAGCAGGAAGCACTATGGGCGCAGCCTCAATGACGCTGACGG
TACAGGCCAGACAATTATTGTCTGGTATAGTGCAGCAGCAGAACAATTTGCTGAGGGCTATTGAGGCGCA
ACAGCATCTGTTGCAACTCACAGTCTGGGGCATCAAGCAGCTCCAGGCAAGAATCCTGGCTGTGGAAAGA
TACCTAAAGGATCAACAGCTCCTGGGGATTTGGGGTTGCTCTGGAAAACTCATTTGCACCACTGCTGTGC
CTTGGAATGCTAGTTGGAGTAATAAATCTCTGGAACAGATTTGGAATCACACGACCTGGATGGAGTGGGA
CAGAGAAATTAACAATTACACAAGCTTAATACACTCCTTAATTGAAGAATCGCAAAACCAGCAAGAAAAG
AATGAACAAGAATTATTGGAATTAGATAAATGGGCAAGTTTGTGGAATTGGTTTAACATAACAAATTGGC
TGTGGTATATAAAATTATTCATAATGATAGTAGGAGGCTTGGTAGGTTTAAGAATAGTTTTTGCTGTACT
TTCTATAGTGAATAGAGTTAGGCAGGGATATTCACCATTATCGTTTCAGACCCACCTCCCAACCCCGAGG
GGACCCGACAGGCCCGAAGGAATAGAAGAAGAAGGTGGAGAGAGAGACAGAGACAGATCCATTCGATTAG
TGAACGGATCTCGACGGTATCGGTTAACTTTTAAAAGAAAAGGGGGGATTGGGGGGTACAGTGCAGGGGA
AAGAATAGTAGACATAATAGCAACAGACATACAAACTAAAGAATTACAAAAACAAATTACAAAAATTCAA
AATTTTATCGATCACGAGACTAGCCTCGAGAAGCTTGATATCGAATTCCCACGGGGTTGGGGTTGCGCCT
TTTCCAAGGCAGCCCTGGGTTTGCGCAGGGACGCGGCTGCTCTGGGCGTGGTTCCGGGAAACGCAGCGGC
GCCGACCCTGGGTCTCGCACATTCTTCACGTCCGTTCGCAGCGTCACCCGGATCTTCGCCGCTACCCTTG
TGGGCCCCCCGGCGACGCTTCCTGCTCCGCCCCTAAGTCGGGAAGGTTCCTTGCGGTTCGCGGCGTGCCG
GACGTGACAAACGGAAGCCGCACGTCTCACTAGTACCCTCGCAGACGGACAGCGCCAGGGAGCAATGGCA
GCGCGCCGACCGCGATGGGCTGTGGCCAATAGCGGCTGCTCAGCGGGGCGCGCCGAGAGCAGCGGCCGGG
AAGGGGCGGTGCGGGAGGCGGGGTGTGGGGCGGTAGTGTGGGCCCTGTTCCTGCCCGCGCGGTGTTCCGC
ATTCTGCAAGCCTCCGGAGCGCACGTCGGCAGTCGGCTCCCTCGTTGACCGAATCACCGACCTCTCTCCC
CAGGGGGATCACCGGTCGTCGACTAGTCCAGTGTGGTGGAATTCTGCAGATATCAACAAGTTTGTACAAA
AAAGCAGGCTTTAAAGGAACCAATTCAGTCGACTGGATCCATGGGAGTGCAGGTGGAAACCATCTCCCCA
GGAGACGGGCGCACCTTCCCCAAGCGCGGCCAGACCTGCGTGGTGCACTACACCGGGATGCTTGAAGATG
GAAAGAAAGTTGATTCCTCCCGGGACAGAAACAAGCCCTTTAAGTTTATGCTAGGCAAGCAGGAGGTGAT
CCGAGGCTGGGAAGAAGGGGTTGCCCAGATGAGTGTGGGTCAGAGAGCCAAACTGACTATATCTCCAGAT
TATGCCTATGGTGCCACTGGGCACCCAGGCATCATCCCACCACATGCCACTCTCGTCTTCGATGTGGAGC
TTCTAAAACTGGAAGGCGGCTACCCCTACGACGTGCCCGACTACGCCGGCTATCCGTATGATGTCCCGGA
CTATGCAGGCATCGATAGATCAACAAGTTTGTACAAAAAAGCAGGCTTTGCGTCTTCCGTGGGCAACGTG
GCCGACAGCACAGGGTTAGCTGAGTTGGCACATCGAGAATATCAGGCAGGAGATTTTGAGGCAGCTGAGA
GACACTGCATGCAGCTCTGGAGACAAGAGCCAGACAATACTGGTGTGCTTTTATTACTTTCATCTATACA
CTTCCAGTGTCGAAGGCTGGACAGATCTGCTCACTTTAGCACTCTGGCAATTAAACAGAACCCCCTTCTG
GCAGAAGCTTATTCGAATTTGGGGAATGTGTACAAGGAAAGAGGGCAGTTGCAGGAGGCAATTGAGCATT
ATCGACATGCATTGCGTCTCAAACCTGATTTCATCGATGGTTATATTAACCTGGCAGCCGCCTTGGTAGC
AGCGGGTGACATGGAAGGGGCAGTACAAGCTTACGTCTCTGCTCTTCAGTACAATCCTGATTTGTACTGT
GTTCGCAGTGACCTGGGGAACCTGCTCAAAGCCCTGGGTCGCTTGGAAGAAGCCAAGGCATGTTATTTGA
AAGCAATTGAGACGCAACCGAACTTTGCAGTAGCTTGGAGTAATCTTGGCTGTGTTTTCAATGCACAAGG
GGAAATTTGGCTTGCAATTCATCACTTTGAAAAGGCTGTCACCCTTGACCCAAACTTTCTGGATGCTTAT
ATCAATTTAGGAAATGTCTTGAAAGAGGCACGCATTTTTGACAGAGCTGTGGCAGCTTATCTTCGTGCCC
TAAGTTTGAGTCCAAATCACGCAGTGGTGCACGGCAACCTGGCTTGTGTATACTATGAGCAAGGCCTGAT
AGATCTGGCAATAGACACCTACAGGCGGGCTATCGAACTACAACCACATTTCCCTGATGCTTACTGCAAC
CTAGCCAATGCTCTCAAAGAGAAGGGCAGTGTTGCTGAAGCAGAAGATTGTTATAATACAGCTCTCCGTC
TGTGTCCCACCCATGCAGACTCTCTGAATAACCTAGCCAATATCAAACGAGAACAGGGAAACATTGAAGA
GGCAGTTCGCTTGTATCGTAAAGCATTAGAAGTCTTCCCAGAGTTTGCTGCTGCCCATTCAAATTTAGCA
AGTGTACTGCAGCAGCAGGGAAAACTGCAGGAAGCTCTGATGCATTATAAGGAGGCTATTCGAATCAGTC
CTACCTTTGCTGATGCCTACTCTAATATGGGAAACACTCTAAAGGAGATGCAGGATGTTCAGGGAGCCTT
GCAGTGTTATACGCGTGCCATCCAAATTAATCCTGCATTTGCAGATGCACATAGCAATCTGGCTTCCATT
CATAAGGATTCAGGGAATATTCCAGAAGCCATAGCTTCTTACCGCACGGCTCTGAAACTTAAGCCTGATT
TTCCTGATGCTTATTGTAACTTGGCTCATTGCCTGCAGATTGTCTGTGATTGGACAGACTATGATGAGCG
AATGAAGAAGTTGGTCAGTATTGTGGCTGACCAGTTAGAGAAGAATAGGTTGCCTTCTGTGCATCCTCAT
CATAGTATGCTATATCCTCTTTCTCATGGCTTCAGGAAGGCTATTGCTGAGAGGCACGGCAACCTGTGCT
TAGATAAGATTAATGTTCTTCATAAACCACCATATGAACATCCAAAAGACTTGAAGCTCAGTGATGGTCG
GCTGCGTGTAGGATATGTGAGTTCCGACTTTGGGAATCATCCTACTTCTCACCTTATGCAGTCTATTCCA
GGCATGCACAATCCTGATAAATTTGAGGTGTTCTGTTATGCCCTGAGCCCAGACGATGGCACAAACTTCC
GAGTGAAGGTGATGGCAGAAGCCAATCATTTCATTGATCTTTCTCAGATTCCATGCAATGGAAAAGCAGC
TGATCGCATCCATCAGGATGGAATTCATATCCTTGTAAATATGAATGGCTATACTAAGGGCGCTCGAAAT
GAGCTTTTTGCTCTCAGGCCAGCTCCTATTCAGGCAATGTGGCTGGGATACCCTGGGACGAGTGGTGCGC
TTTTCATGGATTATATTATCACTGATCAGGAAACTTCGCCAGCTGAAGTTGCTGAGCAGTATTCCGAGAA
ATTGGCTTATATGCCCCACACTTTTTTTATTGGTGATCATGCTAATATGTTCCCTCACCTGAAGAAAAAA
GCAGTCATCGATTTTAAGTCCAATGGGCACATTTATGACAATCGGATAGTTCTGAATGGCATCGACCTCA
AAGCATTTCTTGATAGTCTACCAGATGTGAAAATTGTCAAGATGAAGTGTCCTGATGGAGGAGACAATGC
AGATAGCAGTAACACAGCTCTTAATATGCCTGTTATTCCTATGAATACTATTGCAGAAGCAGTTATTGAA
ATGATTAACCGAGGACAGATTCAAATAACAATTAATGGATTCAGTATTAGCAATGGACTGGCAACTACTC
AGATCAACAATAAGGCTGCAACTGGAGAGGAGGTTCCCCGTACCATTATTGTAACCACCCGTTCTCAGTA
CGGGTTACCAGAAGATGCCATCGTATACTGTAACTTTAATCAGTTGTATAAAATTGACCCTTCTACTTTG
CAGATGTGGGCAAACATTCTGAAGCGTGTTCCCAATAGTGTACTCTGGCTGTTGCGTTTTCCAGCAGTAG
GAGAACCTAATATTCAACAGTATGCACAAAACATGGGCCTGCCCCAGAACCGTATCATTTTTTCACCTGT
TGCTCCTAAAGAGGAACACGTCAGGAGAGGCCAGCTGGCTGATGTCTGCTTGGACACTCCACTCTGTAAT
GGGCACACCACAGGGATGGATGTCCTCTGGGCAGGGACCCCCATGGTGACTATGCCAGGAGAGACTCTTG
CTTCTCGAGTTGCAGCATCCCAGCTCACTTGCTTAGGTTGTCTTGAGCTTATTGCTAAAAACAGACAAGA
ATATGAAGACATAGCTGTGAAGCTGGGAACTGATCTAGAATACCTGAAGAAAGTTCGTGGCAAAGTCTGG
AAGCAAAGAATATCTAGCCCTCTGTTCAACACCAAACAATACACAATGGAACTAGAGCGGCTCTATCTAC
AGATGTGGGAGCATTATGCAGCTGGCAACAAACCTGACCACATGATTAAGCCTGTTGAAGTCACTGAGTC
AGCATAATAACTCGAGATATCTAGACCCAGCTTTGTTCAGCTTTCTTGTACAAAGTGGTTGATATCCAGC
ACAGTGGCGGCCGCTCGACAATCAACCTCTGGATTACAAAATTTGTGAAAGATTGACTGGTATTCTTAAC
TATGTTGCTCCTTTTACGCTATGTGGATACGCTGCTTTAATGCCTTTGTATCATGCTATTGCTTCCCGTA
TGGCTTTCATTTTCTCCTCCTTGTATAAATCCTGGTTGCTGTCTCTTTATGAGGAGTTGTGGCCCGTTGT
CAGGCAACGTGGCGTGGTGTGCACTGTGTTTGCTGACGCAACCCCCACTGGTTGGGGCATTGCCACCACC
TGTCAGCTCCTTTCCGGGACTTTCGCTTTCCCCCTCCCTATTGCCACGGCGGAACTCATCGCCGCCTGCC
TTGCCCGCTGCTGGACAGGGGCTCGGCTGTTGGGCACTGACAATTCCGTGGTGTTGTCGGGGAAGCTGAC
GTCCTTTCCATGGCTGCTCGCCTGTGTTGCCACCTGGATTCTGCGCGGGACGTCCTTCTGCTACGTCCCT
TCGGCCCTCAATCCAGCGGACCTTCCTTCCCGCGGCCTGCTGCCGGCTCTGCGGCCTCTTCCGCGTCTTC
GCCTTCGCCCTCAGACGAGTCGGATCTCCCTTTGGGCCGCCTCCCCGCCTGGAATTCTGCAGATATCCGG
ACTAGTGATCTAATTCTACCGGGTAGGGGAGGCGCTTTTCCCAAGGCAGTCTGGAGCATGCGCTTTAGCA
GCCCCGCTGGGCACTTGGCGCTACACAAGTGGCCTCTGGCCTCGCACACATTCCACATCCACCGGTAGGC
GCCAACCGGCTCCGTTCTTTGGTGGCCCCTTCGCGCCACCTTCTACTCCTCCCCTAGTCAGGAAGTTCCC
CCCCGCCCCGCAGCTCGCGTCGTGCAGGACGTGACAAATGGAAGTAGCACGTCTCACTAGTCTCGTGCAG
ATGGACAGCACCGCTGAGCAATGGAAGCGGGTAGGCCTTTGGGGCAGCGGCCAATAGCAGCTTTGCTCCT
TCGCTTTCTGGGCTCAGAGGCTGGGAAGGGGTGGGTCCGGGGGCGGGCTCAGGGGCGGGCTCAGGGGCGG
GGCGGGCGCCCGAAGGTCCTCCGGAGGCCCGGCATTCTGCACGCTTCAAAAGCGCACGTCTGCCGCGCTG
TTCTCCTCTTCCTCATCTCCGGGCCTTTCGACCTGCAGCCAATATGGGATCGGCCATTGAACAAGATGGA
TTGCACGCAGGTTCTCCGGCCGCTTGGGTGGAGAGGCTATTCGGCTATGACTGGGCACAACAGACAATCG
GCTGCTCTGATGCCGCCGTGTTCCGGCTGTCAGCGCAGGGGCGCCCGGTTCTTTTTGTCAAGACCGACCT
GTCCGGTGCCCTGAATGAACTGCAGGACGAGGCAGCGCGGCTATCGTGGCTGGCCACGACGGGCGTTCCT
TGCGCAGCTGTGCTCGACGTTGTCACTGAAGCGGGAAGGGACTGGCTGCTATTGGGCGAAGTGCCGGGGC
AGGATCTCCTGTCATCTCACCTTGCTCCTGCCGAGAAAGTATCCATCATGGCTGATGCAATGCGGCGGCT
GCATACGCTTGATCCGGCTACCTGCCCATTCGACCACCAAGCGAAACATCGCATCGAGCGAGCACGTACT
CGGATGGAAGCCGGTCTTGTCGATCAGGATGATCTGGACGAAGAGCATCAGGGGCTCGCGCCAGCCGAAC
TGTTCGCCAGGCTCAAGGCGCGCATGCCCGACGGCGAGGATCTCGTCGTGACCCATGGCGATGCCTGCTT
GCCGAATATCATGGTGGAAAATGGCCGCTTTTCTGGATTCATCGACTGTGGCCGGCTGGGTGTGGCGGAC
CGCTATCAGGACATAGCGTTGGCTACCCGTGATATTGCTGAAGAGCTTGGCGGCGAATGGGCTGACCGCT
TCCTCGTGCTTTACGGTATCGCCGCTCCCGATTCGCAGCGCATCGCCTTCTATCGCCTTCTTGACGAGTT
CTTCTGAGGGGATCCGTCGAGGGCCCGGTACCTTTAAGACCAATGACTTACAAGGCAGCTGTAGATCTTA
GCCACTTTTTAAAAGAAAAGGGGGGACTGGAAGGGCTAGCTCACTCCCAACGAAGACAAGATCTGCTTTT
TGCTTGTACTGGGTCTCTCTGGTTAGACCAGATCTGAGCCTGGGAGCTCTCTGGCTGCCTAGGGAACCCA
CTGCTTAAGCCTCAATAAAGCTTGCCTTGAGTGCTTCAAGTAGTGTGTGCCCGTCTGTTGTGTGACTCTG
GTAACTAGAGATCCCTCAGACCCTTTTAGTCAGTGTGGAAAATCTCTAGCAGTAGTAGTTCATGTCATCT
TATTATTCAGTATTTATAACTTGCAAAGAAATGAATATCAGAGAGTGAGAGGAACTTGTTTATTGCAGCT
TATAATGGTTACAAATAAAGCAATAGCATCACAAATTTCACAAATAAAGCATTTTTTTCACTGCATTCTA
GTTGTGGTTTGTCCAAACTCATCAATGTATCTTATCATGTCTGGCTCTAGCTATCCCGCCCCTAACTCCG
CCCAGTTCCGCCCATTCTCCGCCCCATGGCTGACTAATTTTTTTTATTTATGCAGAGGCCGAGGCCGCCT
CGGCCTCTGAGCTATTCCAGAAGTAGTGAGGAGGCTTTTTTGGAGGCCTAGGCTTTTGCGTCGAGACGTA
CCCAATTCGCCCTATAGTGAGTCGTATTACGCGCGCTCACTGGCCGTCGTTTTACAACGTCGTGACTGGG
AAAACCCTGGCGTTACCCAACTTAATCGCCTTGCAGCACATCCCCCTTTCGCCAGCTGGCGTAATAGCGA
AGAGGCCCGCACCGATCGCCCTTCCCAACAGTTGCGCAGCCTGAATGGCGAATGGCGCG
[124 nt withheld, positions 11260-11383]
C
[91 nt withheld, positions 11385-11475]
A
[49 nt withheld, positions 11477-11525]
CCTTTGACGTTGGAGTCCACGTTCTTT
[37 nt withheld, positions 11553-11589]
ACCCTATCTCGGTCTATTCTTTTGATTTATAAGGGATTTTGCCGATTTCGGCCTATTGGTTAAAAAATGA
GCTGATTTAACAAAAATTTAACGCGAATTTTAACAAAATATTAACGTTTACAATTTCC
