Features (pLannotate 1.2.2; 32 found; start..end, strand, type, name):
     26..130     +  promoter       AmpR promoter: bla
    131..991     +  CDS            AmpR: β-lactamase; bla; confers resistance to ampicillin, carbenicillin, and related antibiotics
   1162..1750    +  rep_origin     ori: high-copy-number ColE1/pMB1/pBR322/pUC origin of replication
   1933..2025    +  CDS            lacI (fragment): lac repressor; lacI; The lac repressor binds to the lac operator to inhibit transcription in E. coli. This inhibition can be relieved by adding lactose or isopropyl-β-D-thiogalactopyranoside (IPTG).
   2038..2059    +  protein_bind   CAP binding site: CAP binding activates transcription in the presence of cAMP. E. coli catabolite activator protein
   2074..2104    +  promoter       lac promoter: promoter for the E. coli lac operon
   2108..2130    +  protein_bind   lac operator (fragment): The lac repressor binds to the lac operator to inhibit transcription in E. coli. This inhibition can be relieved by adding lactose or isopropyl-β-D-thiogalactopyranoside (IPTG). lac repressor encoded by lacI
   2173..2191    +  promoter       T3 promoter: promoter for bacteriophage T3 RNA polymerase
   2219..2445    +  promoter       RSV promoter: Rous sarcoma virus enhancer/promoter
   2446..2626    +  LTR            5' LTR (truncated): truncated 5' long terminal repeat (LTR) from HIV-1
   2673..2798    +  misc_feature   HIV-1 Ψ: packaging signal of human immunodeficiency virus type 1
   2782..3145    +  CDS            HIV-1 gag (fragment): gag protein from human immunodeficiency virus 1; gag
   3291..3524    +  misc_feature   RRE: The Rev response element (RRE) of HIV-1 allows for Rev-dependent mRNA export from the nucleus to the cytoplasm.
   3901..4001    +  CDS            Rev (fragment): human immunodeficiency virus 1 (HIV-1) Rev protein; rev; enhances nuclear export of unspliced and incompletely spliced viral mRNAs
   4020..4137    +  misc_feature   cPPT/CTS: central polypurine tract and central termination sequence of HIV-1
   4157..4180    -  misc_feature   MCS (fragment): pBluescript multiple cloning site
   4183..4693    +  promoter       hPGK promoter: human phosphoglycerate kinase 1 promoter
   4748..4772    +  protein_bind   attB1: mutant version of attB; recombination site for the Gateway® BP reaction BP Clonase™
   4803..5126    +  CDS            FKBP-V: F36V mutant of FK506-binding protein FKBP12 binds synthetic ligands that do not bind wild-type FKBP
   5205..5229    +  protein_bind   attB1: mutant version of attB; recombination site for the Gateway® BP reaction BP Clonase™
   5232..8336    +  CDS            Ogt: OGT1_RAT - Experimental evidence at protein level: Swiss-Prot protein existence level 1. Catalyzes the transfer of a single N-acetylglucosamine from UDP-GlcNAc to a serine or threonine residue in cytoplasmic and nuclear proteins resulting in their modification with a beta-linked N- acetylglucosamine (O-GlcNAc) (PubMed:24995978, PubMed:10542233). Has 3 distinct KM values for UDP-GlcNAc; GlcNAc concentration modulates its affinity for different substrates (PubMed:10542233). Glycosylates a large and diverse number of proteins including histone H2B, AKT1, EZH2, PFKL, KMT2E/MLL5, MAPT/TAU and HCFC1
   8364..8388    -  protein_bind   attB2: mutant version of attB; recombination site for the Gateway® BP reaction BP Clonase™
   8419..9007    +  misc_feature   WPRE: woodchuck hepatitis virus posttranscriptional regulatory element
   9050..9549    +  promoter       PGK promoter: mouse phosphoglycerate kinase 1 promoter
   9563..10366   +  CDS            NeoR/KanR: aminoglycoside phosphotransferase from Tn5; aph(3')-II (or nptII); confers resistance to neomycin, kanamycin, and G418 (Geneticin®)
  10387..10524   +  CDS            nef (fragment): NEF_HV1LA - Experimental evidence at protein level: Swiss-Prot protein existence level 1. Extracellular Nef protein targets CD4(+) T-lymphocytes for apoptosis by interacting with CXCR4 surface receptors. From Human immunodeficiency virus type 1 group M subtype B (isolate Lai) (HIV-1).
  10510..10690   +  LTR            5' LTR (truncated): truncated 5' long terminal repeat (LTR) from HIV-1
  10762..10883   +  polyA_signal   SV40 poly(A) signal: SV40 polyadenylation signal
  10923..11058   +  rep_origin     SV40 ori: SV40 origin of replication
  11079..11097   -  promoter       T7 promoter: promoter for bacteriophage T7 RNA polymerase
  11105..11260   +  CDS            lacZα (fragment): LacZα fragment of β-galactosidase; lacZ fragment
  11265..11693   +  rep_origin     f1 ori (sequence partly withheld): f1 bacteriophage origin of replication; arrow indicates direction of (+) strand synthesis
>Addgene plasmid #154294 | pLenti PGK FKBP12(F36V)-OGT (Neo) | addgene full sequence | sequence record 307167 | Addgene NGS Result
AGGTGGCACTTTTCGGGGAAATGTGCGCGGAACCCCTATTTGTTTATTTTTCTAAATACATTCAAATATG
TATCCGCTCATGAGACAATAACCCTGATAAATGCTTCAATAATATTGAAAAAGGAAGAGTATGAGTATTC
AACATTTCCGTGTCGCCCTTATTCCCTTTTTTGCGGCATTTTGCCTTCCTGTTTTTGCTCACCCAGAAAC
GCTGGTGAAAGTAAAAGATGCTGAAGATCAGTTGGGTGCACGAGTGGGTTACATCGAACTGGATCTCAAC
AGCGGTAAGATCCTTGAGAGTTTTCGCCCCGAAGAACGTTTTCCAATGATGAGCACTTTTAAAGTTCTGC
TATGTGGCGCGGTATTATCCCGTATTGACGCCGGGCAAGAGCAACTCGGTCGCCGCATACACTATTCTCA
GAATGACTTGGTTGAGTACTCACCAGTCACAGAAAAGCATCTTACGGATGGCATGACAGTAAGAGAATTA
TGCAGTGCTGCCATAACCATGAGTGATAACACTGCGGCCAACTTACTTCTGACAACGATCGGAGGACCGA
AGGAGCTAACCGCTTTTTTGCACAACATGGGGGATCATGTAACTCGCCTTGATCGTTGGGAACCGGAGCT
GAATGAAGCCATACCAAACGACGAGCGTGACACCACGATGCCTGTAGCAATGGCAACAACGTTGCGCAAA
CTATTAACTGGCGAACTACTTACTCTAGCTTCCCGGCAACAATTAATAGACTGGATGGAGGCGGATAAAG
TTGCAGGACCACTTCTGCGCTCGGCCCTTCCGGCTGGCTGGTTTATTGCTGATAAATCTGGAGCCGGTGA
GCGTGGGTCTCGCGGTATCATTGCAGCACTGGGGCCAGATGGTAAGCCCTCCCGTATCGTAGTTATCTAC
ACGACGGGGAGTCAGGCAACTATGGATGAACGAAATAGACAGATCGCTGAGATAGGTGCCTCACTGATTA
AGCATTGGTAACTGTCAGACCAAGTTTACTCATATATACTTTAGATTGATTTAAAACTTCATTTTTAATT
TAAAAGGATCTAGGTGAAGATCCTTTTTGATAATCTCATGACCAAAATCCCTTAACGTGAGTTTTCGTTC
CACTGAGCGTCAGACCCCGTAGAAAAGATCAAAGGATCTTCTTGAGATCCTTTTTTTCTGCGCGTAATCT
GCTGCTTGCAAACAAAAAAACCACCGCTACCAGCGGTGGTTTGTTTGCCGGATCAAGAGCTACCAACTCT
TTTTCCGAAGGTAACTGGCTTCAGCAGAGCGCAGATACCAAATACTGTTCTTCTAGTGTAGCCGTAGTTA
GGCCACCACTTCAAGAACTCTGTAGCACCGCCTACATACCTCGCTCTGCTAATCCTGTTACCAGTGGCTG
CTGCCAGTGGCGATAAGTCGTGTCTTACCGGGTTGGACTCAAGACGATAGTTACCGGATAAGGCGCAGCG
GTCGGGCTGAACGGGGGGTTCGTGCACACAGCCCAGCTTGGAGCGAACGACCTACACCGAACTGAGATAC
CTACAGCGTGAGCTATGAGAAAGCGCCACGCTTCCCGAAGGGAGAAAGGCGGACAGGTATCCGGTAAGCG
GCAGGGTCGGAACAGGAGAGCGCACGAGGGAGCTTCCAGGGGGAAACGCCTGGTATCTTTATAGTCCTGT
CGGGTTTCGCCACCTCTGACTTGAGCGTCGATTTTTGTGATGCTCGTCAGGGGGGCGGAGCCTATGGAAA
AACGCCAGCAACGCGGCCTTTTTACGGTTCCTGGCCTTTTGCTGGCCTTTTGCTCACATGTTCTTTCCTG
CGTTATCCCCTGATTCTGTGGATAACCGTATTACCGCCTTTGAGTGAGCTGATACCGCTCGCCGCAGCCG
AACGACCGAGCGCAGCGAGTCAGTGAGCGAGGAAGCGGAAGAGCGCCCAATACGCAAACCGCCTCTCCCC
GCGCGTTGGCCGATTCATTAATGCAGCTGGCACGACAGGTTTCCCGACTGGAAAGCGGGCAGTGAGCGCA
ACGCAATTAATGTGAGTTAGCTCACTCATTAGGCACCCCAGGCTTTACACTTTATGCTTCCGGCTCGTAT
GTTGTGTGGAATTGTGAGCGGATAACAATTTCACACAGGAAACAGCTATGACCATGATTACGCCAAGCGC
GCAATTAACCCTCACTAAAGGGAACAAAAGCTGGAGCTGCAAGCTTAATGTAGTCTTATGCAATACTCTT
GTAGTCTTGCAACATGGTAACGATGAGTTAGCAACATGCCTTACAAGGAGAGAAAAAGCACCGTGCATGC
CGATTGGTGGAAGTAAGGTGGTACGATCGTGCCTTATTAGGAAGGCAACAGACGGGTCTGACATGGATTG
GACGAACCACTGAATTGCCGCATTGCAGAGATATTGTATTTAAGTGCCTAGCTCGATACATAAACGGGTC
TCTCTGGTTAGACCAGATCTGAGCCTGGGAGCTCTCTGGCTAACTAGGGAACCCACTGCTTAAGCCTCAA
TAAAGCTTGCCTTGAGTGCTTCAAGTAGTGTGTGCCCGTCTGTTGTGTGACTCTGGTAACTAGAGATCCC
TCAGACCCTTTTAGTCAGTGTGGAAAATCTCTAGCAGTGGCGCCCGAACAGGGACTTGAAAGCGAAAGGG
AAACCAGAGGAGCTCTCTCGACGCAGGACTCGGCTTGCTGAAGCGCGCACGGCAAGAGGCGAGGGGCGGC
GACTGGTGAGTACGCCAAAAATTTTGACTAGCGGAGGCTAGAAGGAGAGAGATGGGTGCGAGAGCGTCAG
TATTAAGCGGGGGAGAATTAGATCGCGATGGGAAAAAATTCGGTTAAGGCCAGGGGGAAAGAAAAAATAT
AAATTAAAACATATAGTATGGGCAAGCAGGGAGCTAGAACGATTCGCAGTTAATCCTGGCCTGTTAGAAA
CATCAGAAGGCTGTAGACAAATACTGGGACAGCTACAACCATCCCTTCAGACAGGATCAGAAGAACTTAG
ATCATTATATAATACAGTAGCAACCCTCTATTGTGTGCATCAAAGGATAGAGATAAAAGACACCAAGGAA
GCTTTAGACAAGATAGAGGAAGAGCAAAACAAAAGTAAGACCACCGCACAGCAAGCGGCCGCTGATCTTC
AGACCTGGAGGAGGAGATATGAGGGACAATTGGAGAAGTGAATTATATAAATATAAAGTAGTAAAAATTG
AACCATTAGGAGTAGCACCCACCAAGGCAAAGAGAAGAGTGGTGCAGAGAGAAAAAAGAGCAGTGGGAAT
AGGAGCTTTGTTCCTTGGGTTCTTGGGAGCAGCAGGAAGCACTATGGGCGCAGCGTCAATGACGCTGACG
GTACAGGCCAGACAATTATTGTCTGGTATAGTGCAGCAGCAGAACAATTTGCTGAGGGCTATTGAGGCGC
AACAGCATCTGTTGCAACTCACAGTCTGGGGCATCAAGCAGCTCCAGGCAAGAATCCTGGCTGTGGAAAG
ATACCTAAAGGATCAACAGCTCCTGGGGATTTGGGGTTGCTCTGGAAAACTCATTTGCACCACTGCTGTG
CCTTGGAATGCTAGTTGGAGTAATAAATCTCTGGAACAGATTTGGAATCACACGACCTGGATGGAGTGGG
ACAGAGAAATTAACAATTACACAAGCTTAATACACTCCTTAATTGAAGAATCGCAAAACCAGCAAGAAAA
GAATGAACAAGAATTATTGGAATTAGATAAATGGGCAAGTTTGTGGAATTGGTTTAACATAACAAATTGG
CTGTGGTATATAAAATTATTCATAATGATAGTAGGAGGCTTGGTAGGTTTAAGAATAGTTTTTGCTGTAC
TTTCTATAGTGAATAGAGTTAGGCAGGGATATTCACCATTATCGTTTCAGACCCACCTCCCAACCCCGAG
GGGACCCGACAGGCCCGAAGGAATAGAAGAAGAAGGTGGAGAGAGAGACAGAGACAGATCCATTCGATTA
GTGAACGGATCTCGACGGTATCGGTTAACTTTTAAAAGAAAAGGGGGGATTGGGGGGTACAGTGCAGGGG
AAAGAATAGTAGACATAATAGCAACAGACATACAAACTAAAGAATTACAAAAACAAATTACAAAAATTCA
AAATTTTATCGATCACGAGACTAGCCTCGAGAAGCTTGATATCGAATTCCACGGGGTTGGGGTTGCGCCT
TTTCCAAGGCAGCCCTGGGTTTGCGCAGGGACGCGGCTGCTCTGGGCGTGGTTCCGGGAAACGCAGCGGC
GCCGACCCTGGGTCTCGCACATTCTTCACGTCCGTTCGCAGCGTCACCCGGATCTTCGCCGCTACCCTTG
TGGGCCCCCCGGCGACGCTTCCTGCTCCGCCCCTAAGTCGGGAAGGTTCCTTGCGGTTCGCGGCGTGCCG
GACGTGACAAACGGAAGCCGCACGTCTCACTAGTACCCTCGCAGACGGACAGCGCCAGGGAGCAATGGCA
GCGCGCCGACCGCGATGGGCTGTGGCCAATAGCGGCTGCTCAGCAGGGCGCGCCGAGAGCAGCGGCCGGG
AAGGGGCGGTGCGGGAGGCGGGGTGTGGGGCGGTAGTGTGGGCCCTGTTCCTGCCCGCGCGGTGTTCCGC
ATTCTGCAAGCCTCCGGAGCGCACGTCGGCAGTCGGCTCCCTCGTTGACCGAATCACCGACCTCTCTCCC
CAGGGGGATCCACCGGTTCGTCGACTAGTCCAGTGTGGTGGAATTCTGCAGATATCAACAAGTTTGTACA
AAAAAGCAGGCTTTAAAGGAACCAATTCAGTCGACTGGATCCATGGGAGTGCAGGTGGAAACCATCTCCC
CAGGAGACGGGCGCACCTTCCCCAAGCGCGGCCAGACCTGCGTGGTGCACTACACCGGGATGCTTGAAGA
TGGAAAGAAAGTTGATTCCTCCCGGGACAGAAACAAGCCCTTTAAGTTTATGCTAGGCAAGCAGGAGGTG
ATCCGAGGCTGGGAAGAAGGGGTTGCCCAGATGAGTGTGGGTCAGAGAGCCAAACTGACTATATCTCCAG
ATTATGCCTATGGTGCCACTGGGCACCCAGGCATCATCCCACCACATGCCACTCTCGTCTTCGATGTGGA
GCTTCTAAAACTGGAAGGCGGCTACCCCTACGACGTGCCCGACTACGCCGGCTATCCGTATGATGTCCCG
GACTATGCAGGCATCGATAGATCAACAAGTTTGTACAAAAAAGCAGGCTTTGCGTCTTCCGTGGGCAACG
TGGCCGACAGCACAGGGTTAGCTGAGTTGGCACATCGAGAATATCAGGCAGGAGATTTTGAGGCAGCTGA
GAGACACTGCATGCAGCTCTGGAGACAAGAGCCAGACAATACTGGTGTGCTTTTATTACTTTCATCTATA
CACTTCCAGTGTCGAAGGCTGGACAGATCTGCTCACTTTAGCACTCTGGCAATTAAACAGAACCCCCTTC
TGGCAGAAGCTTATTCGAATTTGGGGAATGTGTACAAGGAAAGAGGGCAGTTGCAGGAGGCAATTGAGCA
TTATCGACATGCATTGCGTCTCAAACCTGATTTCATCGATGGTTATATTAACCTGGCAGCCGCCTTGGTA
GCAGCGGGTGACATGGAAGGGGCAGTACAAGCTTACGTCTCTGCTCTTCAGTACAATCCTGATTTGTACT
GTGTTCGCAGTGACCTGGGGAACCTGCTCAAAGCCCTGGGTCGCTTGGAAGAAGCCAAGGCATGTTATTT
GAAAGCAATTGAGACGCAACCGAACTTTGCAGTAGCTTGGAGTAATCTTGGCTGTGTTTTCAATGCACAA
GGGGAAATTTGGCTTGCAATTCATCACTTTGAAAAGGCTGTCACCCTTGACCCAAACTTTCTGGATGCTT
ATATCAATTTAGGAAATGTCTTGAAAGAGGCACGCATTTTTGACAGAGCTGTGGCAGCTTATCTTCGTGC
CCTAAGTTTGAGTCCAAATCACGCAGTGGTGCACGGCAACCTGGCTTGTGTATACTATGAGCAAGGCCTG
ATAGATCTGGCAATAGACACCTACAGGCGGGCTATCGAACTACAACCACATTTCCCTGATGCTTACTGCA
ACCTAGCCAATGCTCTCAAAGAGAAGGGCAGTGTTGCTGAAGCAGAAGATTGTTATAATACAGCTCTCCG
TCTGTGTCCCACCCATGCAGACTCTCTGAATAACCTAGCCAATATCAAACGAGAACAGGGAAACATTGAA
GAGGCAGTTCGCTTGTATCGTAAAGCATTAGAAGTCTTCCCAGAGTTTGCTGCTGCCCATTCAAATTTAG
CAAGTGTACTGCAGCAGCAGGGAAAACTGCAGGAAGCTCTGATGCATTATAAGGAGGCTATTCGAATCAG
TCCTACCTTTGCTGATGCCTACTCTAATATGGGAAACACTCTAAAGGAGATGCAGGATGTTCAGGGAGCC
TTGCAGTGTTATACGCGTGCCATCCAAATTAATCCTGCATTTGCAGATGCACATAGCAATCTGGCTTCCA
TTCATAAGGATTCAGGGAATATTCCAGAAGCCATAGCTTCTTACCGCACGGCTCTGAAACTTAAGCCTGA
TTTTCCTGATGCTTATTGTAACTTGGCTCATTGCCTGCAGATTGTCTGTGATTGGACAGACTATGATGAG
CGAATGAAGAAGTTGGTCAGTATTGTGGCTGACCAGTTAGAGAAGAATAGGTTGCCTTCTGTGCATCCTC
ATCATAGTATGCTATATCCTCTTTCTCATGGCTTCAGGAAGGCTATTGCTGAGAGGCACGGCAACCTGTG
CTTAGATAAGATTAATGTTCTTCATAAACCACCATATGAACATCCAAAAGACTTGAAGCTCAGTGATGGT
CGGCTGCGTGTAGGATATGTGAGTTCCGACTTTGGGAATCATCCTACTTCTCACCTTATGCAGTCTATTC
CAGGCATGCACAATCCTGATAAATTTGAGGTGTTCTGTTATGCCCTGAGCCCAGACGATGGCACAAACTT
CCGAGTGAAGGTGATGGCAGAAGCCAATCATTTCATTGATCTTTCTCAGATTCCATGCAATGGAAAAGCA
GCTGATCGCATCCATCAGGATGGAATTCATATCCTTGTAAATATGAATGGCTATACTAAGGGCGCTCGAA
ATGAGCTTTTTGCTCTCAGGCCAGCTCCTATTCAGGCAATGTGGCTGGGATACCCTGGGACGAGTGGTGC
GCTTTTCATGGATTATATTATCACTGATCAGGAAACTTCGCCAGCTGAAGTTGCTGAGCAGTATTCCGAG
AAATTGGCTTATATGCCCCACACTTTTTTTATTGGTGATCATGCTAATATGTTCCCTCACCTGAAGAAAA
AAGCAGTCATCGATTTTAAGTCCAATGGGCACATTTATGACAATCGGATAGTTCTGAATGGCATCGACCT
CAAAGCATTTCTTGATAGTCTACCAGATGTGAAAATTGTCAAGATGAAGTGTCCTGATGGAGGAGACAAT
GCAGATAGCAGTAACACAGCTCTTAATATGCCTGTTATTCCTATGAATACTATTGCAGAAGCAGTTATTG
AAATGATTAACCGAGGACAGATTCAAATAACAATTAATGGATTCAGTATTAGCAATGGACTGGCAACTAC
TCAGATCAACAATAAGGCTGCAACTGGAGAGGAGGTTCCCCGTACCATTATTGTAACCACCCGTTCTCAG
TACGGGTTACCAGAAGATGCCATCGTATACTGTAACTTTAATCAGTTGTATAAAATTGACCCTTCTACTT
TGCAGATGTGGGCAAACATTCTGAAGCGTGTTCCCAATAGTGTACTCTGGCTGTTGCGTTTTCCAGCAGT
AGGAGAACCTAATATTCAACAGTATGCACAAAACATGGGCCTGCCCCAGAACCGTATCATTTTTTCACCT
GTTGCTCCTAAAGAGGAACACGTCAGGAGAGGCCAGCTGGCTGATGTCTGCTTGGACACTCCACTCTGTA
ATGGGCACACCACAGGGATGGATGTCCTCTGGGCAGGGACCCCCATGGTGACTATGCCAGGAGAGACTCT
TGCTTCTCGAGTTGCAGCATCCCAGCTCACTTGCTTAGGTTGTCTTGAGCTTATTGCTAAAAACAGACAA
GAATATGAAGACATAGCTGTGAAGCTGGGAACTGATCTAGAATACCTGAAGAAAGTTCGTGGCAAAGTCT
GGAAGCAAAGAATATCTAGCCCTCTGTTCAACACCAAACAATACACAATGGAACTAGAGCGGCTCTATCT
ACAGATGTGGGAGCATTATGCAGCTGGCAACAAACCTGACCACATGATTAAGCCTGTTGAAGTCACTGAG
TCAGCATAACGCGGCCGCACTCGAGATATCTAGACCCAGCTTTCTTGTACAAAGTGGTTGATATCCAGCA
CAGTGGCGGCCGCTCGACAATCAACCTCTGGATTACAAAATTTGTGAAAGATTGACTGGTATTCTTAACT
ATGTTGCTCCTTTTACGCTATGTGGATACGCTGCTTTAATGCCTTTGTATCATGCTATTGCTTCCCGTAT
GGCTTTCATTTTCTCCTCCTTGTATAAATCCTGGTTGCTGTCTCTTTATGAGGAGTTGTGGCCCGTTGTC
AGGCAACGTGGCGTGGTGTGCACTGTGTTTGCTGACGCAACCCCCACTGGTTGGGGCATTGCCACCACCT
GTCAGCTCCTTTCCGGGACTTTCGCTTTCCCCCTCCCTATTGCCACGGCGGAACTCATCGCCGCCTGCCT
TGCCCGCTGCTGGACAGGGGCTCGGCTGTTGGGCACTGACAATTCCGTGGTGTTGTCGGGGAAGCTGACG
TCCTTTCCATGGCTGCTCGCCTGTGTTGCCACCTGGATTCTGCGCGGGACGTCCTTCTGCTACGTCCCTT
CGGCCCTCAATCCAGCGGACCTTCCTTCCCGCGGCCTGCTGCCGGCTCTGCGGCCTCTTCCGCGTCTTCG
CCTTCGCCCTCAGACGAGTCGGATCTCCCTTTGGGCCGCCTCCCCGCCTGGAATTCTGCAGATATCCGGA
CTAGTGATCTAATTCTACCGGGTAGGGGAGGCGCTTTTCCCAAGGCAGTCTGGAGCATGCGCTTTAGCAG
CCCCGCTGGGCACTTGGCGCTACACAAGTGGCCTCTGGCCTCGCACACATTCCACATCCACCGGTAGGCG
CCAACCGGCTCCGTTCTTTGGTGGCCCCTTCGCGCCACCTTCTACTCCTCCCCTAGTCAGGAAGTTCCCC
CCCGCCCCGCAGCTCGCGTCGTGCAGGACGTGACAAATGGAAGTAGCACGTCTCACTAGTCTCGTGCAGA
TGGACAGCACCGCTGAGCAATGGAAGCGGGTAGGCCTTTGGGGCAGCGGCCAATAGCAGCTTTGCTCCTT
CGCTTTCTGGGCTCAGAGGCTGGGAAGGGGTGGGTCCGGGGGCGGGCTCAGGGGCGGGCTCAGGGGCGGG
GCGGGCGCCCGAAGGTCCTCCGGAGGCCCGGCATTCTGCACGCTTCAAAAGCGCACGTCTGCCGCGCTGT
TCTCCTCTTCCTCATCTCCGGGCCTTTCGACCTGCAGCCAATATGGGATCGGCCATTGAACAAGATGGAT
TGCACGCAGGTTCTCCGGCCGCTTGGGTGGAGAGGCTATTCGGCTATGACTGGGCACAACAGACAATCGG
CTGCTCTGATGCCGCCGTGTTCCGGCTGTCAGCGCAGGGGCGCCCGGTTCTTTTTGTCAAGACCGACCTG
TCCGGTGCCCTGAATGAACTGCAGGACGAGGCAGCGCGGCTATCGTGGCTGGCCACGACGGGCGTTCCTT
GCGCAGCTGTGCTCGACGTTGTCACTGAAGCGGGAAGGGACTGGCTGCTATTGGGCGAAGTGCCGGGGCA
GGATCTCCTGTCATCTCACCTTGCTCCTGCCGAGAAAGTATCCATCATGGCTGATGCAATGCGGCGGCTG
CATACGCTTGATCCGGCTACCTGCCCATTCGACCACCAAGCGAAACATCGCATCGAGCGAGCACGTACTC
GGATGGAAGCCGGTCTTGTCGATCAGGATGATCTGGACGAAGAGCATCAGGGGCTCGCGCCAGCCGAACT
GTTCGCCAGGCTCAAGGCGCGCATGCCCGACGGCGAGGATCTCGTCGTGACCCATGGCGATGCCTGCTTG
CCGAATATCATGGTGGAAAATGGCCGCTTTTCTGGATTCATCGACTGTGGCCGGCTGGGTGTGGCGGACC
GCTATCAGGACATAGCGTTGGCTACCCGTGATATTGCTGAAGAGCTTGGCGGCGAATGGGCTGACCGCTT
CCTCGTGCTTTACGGTATCGCCGCTCCCGATTCGCAGCGCATCGCCTTCTATCGCCTTCTTGACGAGTTC
TTCTGAGGGGATCCGTCGAGGGCCCGGTACCTTTAAGACCAATGACTTACAAGGCAGCTGTAGATCTTAG
CCACTTTTTAAAAGAAAAGGGGGGACTGGAAGGGCTAGCTCACTCCCAACGAAGACAAGATCTGCTTTTT
GCTTGTACTGGGTCTCTCTGGTTAGACCAGATCTGAGCCTGGGAGCTCTCTGGCTAACTAGGGAACCCAC
TGCTTAAGCCTCAATAAAGCTTGCCTTGAGTGCTTCAAGTAGTGTGTGCCCGTCTGTTGTGTGACTCTGG
TAACTAGAGATCCCTCAGACCCTTTTAGTCAGTGTGGAAAATCTCTAGCAGTAGTAGTTCATGTCATCTT
ATTATTCAGTATTTATAACTTGCAAAGAAATGAATATCAGAGAGTGAGAGGAACTTGTTTATTGCAGCTT
ATAATGGTTACAAATAAAGCAATAGCATCACAAATTTCACAAATAAAGCATTTTTTTCACTGCATTCTAG
TTGTGGTTTGTCCAAACTCATCAATGTATCTTATCATGTCTGGCTCTAGCTATCCCGCCCCTAACTCCGC
CCATCCCGCCCCTAACTCCGCCCAGTTCCGCCCATTCTCCGCCCCATGGCTGACTAATTTTTTTTATTTA
TGCAGAGGCCGAGGCCGCCTCGGCCTCTGAGCTATTCCAGAAGTAGTGAGGAGGCTTTTTTGGAGGCCTA
GGGACGTACCCAATTCGCCCTATAGTGAGTCGTATTACGCGCGCTCACTGGCCGTCGTTTTACAACGTCG
TGACTGGGAAAACCCTGGCGTTACCCAACTTAATCGCCTTGCAGCACATCCCCCTTTCGCCAGCTGGCGT
AATAGCGAAGAGGCCCGCACCGATCGCCCTTCCCAACAGTTGCGCAGCCTGAATGGCGAATGGG
[124 nt withheld, positions 11265-11388]
C
[91 nt withheld, positions 11390-11480]
A
[49 nt withheld, positions 11482-11530]
CCTTTGACGTTGGAGTCCACGTTCTTT
[37 nt withheld, positions 11558-11594]
ACCCTATCTCGGTCTATTCTTTTGATTTATAAGGGATTTTGCCGATTTCGGCCTATTGGTTAAAAAATGA
GCTGATTTAACAAAAATTTAACGCGAATTTTAACAAAATATTAACGCTTACAATTT
